Addgene plasmid #197340: Neuroligin-1-GFP/pCMV
Purpose: Plasmid expressing an antigen targeting Neuroligin-1
Depositing lab: Thomas Südhof. Depositing organization: Stanford University.
Backbone
  Vector backbone: pCMV
  Backbone manufacturer: #15227 (alt)
  Vector type: Mammalian Expression
Growth in bacteria
  Bacterial resistance: Ampicillin, 100 μg/mL
  Growth temperature: 37°C
  Growth strain: DH5alpha
  Copy number: Unknown
Gene/Insert
  Gene/Insert name: Neuroligin1
  Species: M. musculus (mouse)
  Entrez Gene: Nlgn1 (a.k.a. 6330415N05Rik, NL1, Nlg1, mKIAA1070)
  Tag / fusion protein: mVenus (C terminal on insert)
  Cloning method: Unknown
Terms and licenses: Academic/Nonprofit Terms; Industry Terms: Not Available to Industry
Depositor comments: This is a validated antigen plasmid of Anti-Neuroligin-1 [N97A/31R].
How to cite: Neuroligin-1-GFP/pCMV was a gift from Thomas Südhof (Addgene plasmid # 197340 ; http://n2t.net/addgene:197340 ; RRID:Addgene_197340)
