[The description below was written by a language model from this plasmid's Addgene catalogue record and pLannotate feature annotations shown in this document.]
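Description:
Neuroligin-1-GFP/pCMV is a mammalian expression plasmid built on a pCMV backbone for producing mouse Neuroligin-1 (Nlgn1) as a fluorescent fusion protein in transfected cells. In bacteria it is maintained through a high-copy ColE1/pUC-type origin and selected with ampicillin via the β-lactamase gene. An f1 origin is also present, along with remnants of lacZα, lacI and lac promoter/operator sequences and a T7 promoter that are carried over from the parental cloning vector. An SV40 enhancer/early promoter region spans the numbering origin of the circular sequence. No mammalian selection marker is annotated.

The expression cassette consists of the human cytomegalovirus immediate-early enhancer and promoter, a preprotrypsin leader sequence that can direct the protein into the secretory pathway, the neuroligin-1 open reading frame, and a human growth hormone polyadenylation signal. The automated annotation matched the coding region to the human NLGN1 protein entry, whereas the catalogue lists the insert as mouse; this probably reflects the close similarity of the orthologues. The record also names a C-terminal mVenus tag, while the plasmid name says GFP, and the feature table does not annotate a separate fluorescent protein. The annotated NLGN1 span of about 3.1 kb is long enough that it may include the fluorescent protein sequence, but the exact position of the tag cannot be confirmed from the table.

Neuroligin-1 is a postsynaptic cell-adhesion protein that binds neurexins. According to the depositor, this plasmid serves as a validated antigen construct for the recombinant anti-Neuroligin-1 antibody N97A/31R. This implies expressing the target in heterologous cells to test antibody specificity.
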