Features (pLannotate 1.2.2; 17 found; start..end, strand, type, name):
    194..212     -  promoter       T7 promoter: promoter for bacteriophage T7 RNA polymerase
    250..266     -  protein_bind   lac operator: The lac repressor binds to the lac operator to inhibit transcription in E. coli. This inhibition can be relieved by adding lactose or isopropyl-β-D-thiogalactopyranoside (IPTG). lac repressor encoded by lacI
    274..304     -  promoter       lac promoter: promoter for the E. coli lac operon
    319..340     -  protein_bind   CAP binding site: CAP binding activates transcription in the presence of cAMP. E. coli catabolite activator protein
    353..445     -  CDS            lacI (fragment): lac repressor; lacI; The lac repressor binds to the lac operator to inhibit transcription in E. coli. This inhibition can be relieved by adding lactose or isopropyl-β-D-thiogalactopyranoside (IPTG).
    628..1216    -  rep_origin     ori: high-copy-number ColE1/pMB1/pBR322/pUC origin of replication
   1387..2247    -  CDS            AmpR: β-lactamase; bla; confers resistance to ampicillin, carbenicillin, and related antibiotics
   2248..2352    -  promoter       AmpR promoter: bla
   2379..2807    +  rep_origin     f1 ori (sequence partly withheld): f1 bacteriophage origin of replication; arrow indicates direction of (+) strand synthesis
   2838..2992    -  CDS            lacZα (fragment): LacZα fragment of β-galactosidase; lacZ fragment
   3152..3531    +  enhancer       CMV enhancer: human cytomegalovirus immediate early enhancer
   3533..3732    +  promoter       CMV promoter: human cytomegalovirus (CMV) immediate early promoter
   3766..3810    +  CDS            preprotrypsin leader: leader sequence from mouse preprotrypsin
   3865..6978    +  CDS            NLGN1: NLGN1_HUMAN - Also known as KIAA1070. Experimental evidence at protein level: Swiss-Prot protein existence level 1. Cell surface protein involved in cell-cell-interactions via its interactions with neurexin family members. Plays a role in synapse function and synaptic signal transmission, and probably mediates its effects by recruiting and clustering other synaptic proteins. May promote the initial formation of synapses, but is not essential for this. In vitro, triggers the de novo formation of presynaptic structures. May be involved in specification of excitatory synapses. Required to maintai
   6981..6999    -  misc_feature   MCS (fragment): pUC18/19 multiple cloning site
   7000..7622    +  polyA_signal   hGH poly(A) signal: human growth hormone polyadenylation signal
   7651..155     +  promoter       SV40 promoter (across the origin): SV40 enhancer and early promoter
>Addgene plasmid #197340 | Neuroligin-1-GFP/pCMV | addgene full sequence | sequence record 401589 | Addgene NGS Result
CGCCCATCCCGCCCCTAACTCCGCCCAGTTCCGCCCATTCTCCGCCCCATGGCTGACTAATTTTTTTTAT
TTATGCAGAGGCCGAGGCCGCCTCGGCCTCTGAGCTATTCCAGAAGTAGTGAGGAGGCTTTTTTGGAGGC
CTAGGCTTTTGCAAAAAGCTCCTCGAGGAACTGAAAAACCAGAAAGTTAATTCCCTATAGTGAGTCGTAT
TAAATTCGTAATCATGTCATAGCTGTTTCCTGTGTGAAATTGTTATCCGCTCACAATTCCACACAACATA
CGAGCCGGAAGCATAAAGTGTAAAGCCTGGGGTGCCTAATGAGTGAGCTAACTCACATTAATTGCGTTGC
GCTCACTGCCCGCTTTCCAGTCGGGAAACCTGTCGTGCCAGCTGCATTAATGAATCGGCCAACGCGCGGG
GAGAGGCGGTTTGCGTATTGGGCGCTCTTCCGCTTCCTCGCTCACTGACTCGCTGCGCTCGGTCGTTCGG
CTGCGGCGAGCGGTATCAGCTCACTCAAAGGCGGTAATACGGTTATCCACAGAATCAGGGGATAACGCAG
GAAAGAACATGTGAGCAAAAGGCCAGCAAAAGGCCAGGAACCGTAAAAAGGCCGCGTTGCTGGCGTTTTT
CCATAGGCTCCGCCCCCCTGACGAGCATCACAAAAATCGACGCTCAAGTCAGAGGTGGCGAAACCCGACA
GGACTATAAAGATACCAGGCGTTTCCCCCTGGAAGCTCCCTCGTGCGCTCTCCTGTTCCGACCCTGCCGC
TTACCGGATACCTGTCCGCCTTTCTCCCTTCGGGAAGCGTGGCGCTTTCTCATAGCTCACGCTGTAGGTA
TCTCAGTTCGGTGTAGGTCGTTCGCTCCAAGCTGGGCTGTGTGCACGAACCCCCCGTTCAGCCCGACCGC
TGCGCCTTATCCGGTAACTATCGTCTTGAGTCCAACCCGGTAAGACACGACTTATCGCCACTGGCAGCAG
CCACTGGTAACAGGATTAGCAGAGCGAGGTATGTAGGCGGTGCTACAGAGTTCTTGAAGTGGTGGCCTAA
CTACGGCTACACTAGAAGAACAGTATTTGGTATCTGCGCTCTGCTGAAGCCAGTTACCTTCGGAAAAAGA
GTTGGTAGCTCTTGATCCGGCAAACAAACCACCGCTGGTAGCGGTGGTTTTTTTGTTTGCAAGCAGCAGA
TTACGCGCAGAAAAAAAGGATCTCAAGAAGATCCTTTGATCTTTTCTACGGGGTCTGACGCTCAGTGGAA
CGAAAACTCACGTTAAGGGATTTTGGTCATGAGATTATCAAAAAGGATCTTCACCTAGATCCTTTTAAAT
TAAAAATGAAGTTTTAAATCAATCTAAAGTATATATGAGTAAACTTGGTCTGACAGTTACCAATGCTTAA
TCAGTGAGGCACCTATCTCAGCGATCTGTCTATTTCGTTCATCCATAGTTGCCTGACTCCCCGTCGTGTA
GATAACTACGATACGGGAGGGCTTACCATCTGGCCCCAGTGCTGCAATGATACCGCGAGACCCACGCTCA
CCGGCTCCAGATTTATCAGCAATAAACCAGCCAGCCGGAAGGGCCGAGCGCAGAAGTGGTCCTGCAACTT
TATCCGCCTCCATCCAGTCTATTAATTGTTGCCGGGAAGCTAGAGTAAGTAGTTCGCCAGTTAATAGTTT
GCGCAACGTTGTTGCCATTGCTACAGGCATCGTGGTGTCACGCTCGTCGTTTGGTATGGCTTCATTCAGC
TCCGGTTCCCAACGATCAAGGCGAGTTACATGATCCCCCATGTTGTGCAAAAAAGCGGTTAGCTCCTTCG
GTCCTCCGATCGTTGTCAGAAGTAAGTTGGCCGCAGTGTTATCACTCATGGTTATGGCAGCACTGCATAA
TTCTCTTACTGTCATGCCATCCGTAAGATGCTTTTCTGTGACTGGTGAGTACTCAACCAAGTCATTCTGA
GAATAGTGTATGCGGCGACCGAGTTGCTCTTGCCCGGCGTCAATACGGGATAATACCGCGCCACATAGCA
GAACTTTAAAAGTGCTCATCATTGGAAAACGTTCTTCGGGGCGAAAACTCTCAAGGATCTTACCGCTGTT
GAGATCCAGTTCGATGTAACCCACTCGTGCACCCAACTGATCTTCAGCATCTTTTACTTTCACCAGCGTT
TCTGGGTGAGCAAAAACAGGAAGGCAAAATGCCGCAAAAAAGGGAATAAGGGCGACACGGAAATGTTGAA
TACTCATACTCTTCCTTTTTCAATATTATTGAAGCATTTATCAGGGTTATTGTCTCATGAGCGGATACAT
ATTTGAATGTATTTAGAAAAATAAACAAATAGGGGTTCCGCGCACATTTCCCCGAAAAGTGCCACCTG
[124 nt withheld, positions 2379-2502]
C
[91 nt withheld, positions 2504-2594]
A
[49 nt withheld, positions 2596-2644]
CCTTTGACGTTGGAGTCCACGTTCTTT
[37 nt withheld, positions 2672-2708]
ACCCTATCTCGGTCTATTCTTTTGATTTATAAGGGATTTTGCCGATTTCGGCCTATTGGTTAAAAAATGA
GCTGATTTAACAAAAATTTAACGCGAATTTTAACAAAATATTAACGCTTACAATTTCCATTCGCCATTCA
GGCTGCGCAACTGTTGGGAAGGGCGATCGGTGCGGGCCTCTTCGCTATTACGCCAGCTGGCGAAAGGGGG
ATGTGCTGCAAGGCGATTAAGTTGGGTAACGCCAGGGTTTTCCCAGTCACGACGTTGTAAAACGACGGCC
AGTGCCAAGCTGATCTATACATTGAATCAATATTGGCAATTAGCCATATTAGTCATTGGTTATATAGCAT
AAATCAATATTGGCTATTGGCCATTGCATACGTTGTATCTATATCATAATATGTACATTTATATTGGCTC
ATGTCCAATATGACCGCCATGTTGACATTGATTATTGACTAGTTATTAATAGTAATCAATTACGGGGTCA
TTAGTTCATAGCCCATATATGGAGTTCCGCGTTACATAACTTACGGTAAATGGCCCGCCTGGCTGACCGC
CCAACGACCCCCGCCCATTGACGTCAATAATGACGTATGTTCCCATAGTAACGCCAATAGGGACTTTCCA
TTGACGTCAATGGGTGGAGTATTTACGGTAAACTGCCCACTTGGCAGTACATCAAGTGTATCATATGCCA
AGTCCGCCCCCTATTGACGTCAATGACGGTAAATGGCCCGCCTGGCATTATGCCCAGTACATGACCTTAC
GGGACTTTCCTACTTGGCAGTACATCTACGTATTAGTCATCGCTATTACCATGGTGATGCGGTTTTGGCA
GTACACCAATGGGCGTGGATAGCGGTTTGACTCACGGGGATTTCCAAGTCTCCACCCCATTGACGTCAAT
GGGAGTTTGTTTTGGCACCAAAATCAACGGGACTTTCCAAAATGTCGTAATAACCCCGCCCCGTTGACGC
AAATGGGCGGTAGGCGTGTACGGTGGGAGGTCTATATAAGCAGAGCTCGTTTAGTGAACCGTCAGAATTA
ATTCACCATGTCTGCACTTCTGATCCTAGCTCTTGTTGGAGCTGCAGTTGCTGACTACAAAGACGATGAC
GACAAGCTTGCGGCCGCGAATTCATCGATAGATCTGCAAAAGTTGGATGATGTAGACCCATTGGTTACTA
CTAACTTTGGCAAAATAAGGGGAATTAAGAAAGAACTCAATAATGAAATTTTGGGGCCTGTCATTCAGTT
TCTTGGGGTTCCATATGCTGCTCCACCAACAGGAGAACATCGATTTCAGCCTCCAGAACCACCATCTCCC
TGGTCTGATATCCGGAATGCCACTCAGTTTGCTCCTGTATGTCCCCAGAATATCATTGATGGCAGATTGC
CTGAAGTTATGCTTCCTGTGTGGTTCACTAATAACTTGGATGTGGTTTCCTCATATGTGCAAGACCAGAG
TGAAGACTGTCTATACTTAAACATCTATGTCCCAACTGAAGATGTAAAAAGAATATCCAAGGAATGTGCC
AGAAAACCCGGCAAGAAAATATGTAGAAAAGGAGATATTCGGGACAGTGGGGGTCCCAAACCAGTGATGG
TGTACATCCATGGTGGCTCTTACATGGAAGGTACTGGAAATCTATATGATGGGAGTGTGTTGGCAAGCTA
CGGTAATGTGATCGTCATCACAGTCAACTATCGGCTTGGGGTACTTGGCTTCTTGAGCACAGGGGATCAG
GCTGCCAAAGGAAACTACGGGCTCCTTGACCTCATCCAGGCCCTCAGATGGACCAGCGAGAACATTGGGT
TCTTTGGTGGTGACCCCTTGCGAATCACCGTGTTTGGATCAGGCGCTGGGGGTTCATGTGTCAATCTGCT
GACTTTATCCCATTATTCTGAAGGTAACCGTTGGAGCAATTCAACCAAAGGACTTTTTCAACGAGCAATA
GCTCAGAGTGGAACAGCCCTTTCCAGCTGGGCTGTTAGTTTCCAGCCTGCAAAATACGCTAGAATTCTAG
CCACAAAAGTTGGCTGCAATGTGTCAGATACAGTAGAGTTAGTAGAATGCCTGCAGAAGAAGCCTTACAA
AGAACTTGTTGATCAAGATGTTCAACCAGCCCGATACCACATAGCCTTTGGACCTGTGATCGATGGTGAT
GTAATACCAGATGACCCTCAGATACTGATGGAACAAGGAGAGTTCCTCAATTATGATATCATGTTAGGAG
TTAACCAAGGGGAAGGGTTGAAGTTTGTGGAAAACATAGTAGATAGTGATGATGGTGTATCAGCCAGTGA
TTTTGACTTTGCTGTCTCTAATTTTGTTGATAATTTATATGGATATCCTGAAGGCAAAGATGTTTTGAGA
GAAACCATTAAATTCATGTATACTGACTGGGCTGATCGCCATAACCCTGAAACTAGAAGGAAGACATTGT
TGGCTTTGTTTACAGACCATCAGTGGGTAGCACCCGCTGTGGCTACAGCAGACCTTCACTCGAACTTTGG
CTCACCTACATACTTCTATGCCTTTTATCATCATTGCCAAACTGACCAAGTTCCAGCTTGGGCTGATGCA
GCTCATGGGGATGAGGTTCCCTATGTATTGGGAATCCCCATGATTGGCCCTACAGAGTTATTTCCTTGCA
ATTTCTCCAAGAATGATGTGATGTTGAGTGCTGTAGTAATGACATACTGGACGAATTTTGCTAAAACCGG
TGACCCAAATCAACCAGTTCCTCAAGACACAAAATTCATTCATACCAAACCCAACCGCTTTGAAGAAGTA
GCATGGACCAGATATTCCCAGAAAGACCAACTTTATCTCCATATTGGATTAAAACCGAGAGTTAAAGAAC
ATTACAGAGCCAATAAGGTAAATCTCTGGTTGGAGCTGGTACCTCATCTGCATAATCTCAATGACATTTC
TCAGTATACCTCGACAACAACTAAAGTGCCATCAACAGACATCACTCTCAGACCTACAAGGAAAAATTCC
ACTCCAGTCACATCAGCCTTTCCCACTGCCAAGCAGGATGATCCCAAACAACAACCAAGTCCCTTCTCGG
TAGATCAAAGGGACTACTCCACAGAGCTAAGTGTCACAATCGCAGTGGGAGCCTCTCTGCTGTTTCTGAA
CATCTTGGCTTTTGCAGCCCTATACTACAAGAAAGACAAGAGGAGACATGATGTCCACCGGAGGTGCAGC
CCTCAGCGCACCACGACCAACGACCTAACCCATGCTCCAGAAGAGGAAATTATGTCTCTCCAAATGAAGC
ACACTGACTTGGATCACGAGTGTGAGTCCATCCATCCACATGAGGTGGTTCTTCGGACCGTGAGCAAGGG
CGAGGAGCTGTTCACCGGGGTGGTGCCCATCCTGGTCGAGCTGGACGGCGACGTAAACGGCCACAAGTTC
AGCGTGTCCGGCGAGGGCGAGGGCGATGCCACCTACGGCAAGCTGACCCTGAAGCTGATCTGCACCACCG
GCAAGCTGCCCGTGCCCTGGCCCACCCTCGTGACCACCCTGGGCTACGGCCTGCAGTGCTTCGCCCGCTA
CCCCGACCACATGAAGCAGCACGACTTCTTCAAGTCCGCCATGCCCGAAGGCTACGTCCAGGAGCGCACC
ATCTTCTTCAAGGACGACGGCAACTACAAGACCCGCGCCGAGGTGAAGTTCGAGGGCGACACCCTGGTGA
ACCGCATCGAGCTGAAGGGCATCGACTTCAAGGAGGACGGCAACATCCTGGGGCACAAGCTGGAGTACAA
CTACAACAGCCACAACGTCTATATCACCGCCGACAAGCAGAAGAACGGCATCAAGGCCAACTTCAAGATC
CGCCACAACATCGAGGACGGCGGCGTGCAGCTCGCCGACCACTACCAGCAGAACACCCCCATCGGCGACG
GCCCCGTGCTGCTGCCCGACAACCACTACCTGAGCTACCAGTCCAAGCTTAGCAAAGACCCCAACGAGAA
GCGCGATCACATGGTCCTGCTGGAGTTCGTGACCGCCGCCGGGATCACTCTCGGCATGGACGAGCTGTAC
AAGCGGACCGCCTGCCCCCCAGATTATACTCTTGCTATGAGGAGGTCACCGGATGATGTTCCTTTAATGA
CACCTAACACCATCACAATGATTCCCAACACTATACCAGGGATTCAGCCCTTACATACATTCAACACATT
TACTGGAGGACAGAATAATACACTGCCCCACCCCCACCCTCACCCCCATTCACATTCAACAACCAGGGTA
TAGTCGACTCTAGAGGATCCCGGGTGGCATCCCTGTGACCCCTCCCCAGTGCCTCTCCTGGCCCTGGAAG
TTGCCACTCCAGTGCCCACCAGCCTTGTCCTAATAAAATTAAGTTGCATCATTTTGTCTGACTAGGTGTC
CTTCTATAATATTATGGGGTGGAGGGGGGTGGTATGGAGCAAGGGGCAAGTTGGGAAGACAACCTGTAGG
GCCTGCGGGGTCTATTGGGAACCAAGCTGGAGTGCAGTGGCACAATCTTGGCTCACTGCAATCTCCGCCT
CCTGGGTTCAAGCGATTCTCCTGCCTCAGCCTCCCGAGTTGTTGGGATTCCAGGCATGCATGACCAGGCT
CAGCTAATTTTTGTTTTTTTGGTAGAGACGGGGTTTCACCATATTGGCCAGGCTGGTCTCCAACTCCTAA
TCTCAGGTGATCTACCCACCTTGGCCTCCCAAATTGCTGGGATTACAGGCGTGAACCACTGCTCCCTTCC
CTGTCCTTCTGATTTTAAAATAACTATACCAGCAGGAGGACGTCCAGACACAGCATAGGCTACCTGGCCA
TGCCCAACCGGTGGGACATTTGAGTTGCTTGCTTGGCACTGTCCTCTCATGCGTTGGGTCCACTCAGTAG
ATGCCTGTTGAATTGGGTACGCGGCCAGCTTGGCTGTGGAATGTGTGTCAGTTAGGGTGTGGAAAGTCCC
CAGGCTCCCCAGCAGGCAGAAGTATGCAAAGCATGCATCTCAATTAGTCAGCAACCAGGTGTGGAAAGTC
CCCAGGCTCCCCAGCAGGCAGAAGTATGCAAAGCATGCATCTCAATTAGTCAGCAACCATAGTCCCGCCC
CTAACTC
